Addgene plasmid #1511: L2603
Purpose: (Empty Backbone)
Depositing lab: Andrew Fire. Depositing organization: Carnegie Institution for Science.
Backbone
  Vector backbone: Unknown
  Backbone size (bp): 4919
  Vector type: Worm Expression
Growth in bacteria
  Bacterial resistance: Ampicillin, 100 μg/mL
  Growth temperature: 37°C
  Growth strain: DH5alpha
  Copy number: Unknown
Gene/Insert
  Gene/Insert name: None
  Tag / fusion protein: IVSA, ATG-SecSig, pes10
  Cloning method: Restriction Enzyme
Terms and licenses: Academic/Nonprofit Terms; Industry Terms: Not Available to Industry
Depositor comments: See Fire Lab Vector Kit Documentation 1997. Fire Lab Miniprep Number pPD97.78, Ligation number L2603.
How to cite: L2603 was a gift from Andrew Fire (Addgene plasmid # 1511 ; http://n2t.net/addgene:1511 ; RRID:Addgene_1511)
