[The description below was written by a language model from this plasmid's Addgene catalogue record and pLannotate feature annotations shown in this document.]
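Description:
L2603 (Fire Lab miniprep pPD97.78) is an empty-backbone *C. elegans* expression vector from the 1997 Fire Lab Vector Kit. It is about 4.9 kb; the catalogue gives 4,919 bp and the depositor's full sequence is 4,913 nt. The parent backbone is listed as unknown, but the annotated features point to a pUC-type bacterial scaffold. These include a high-copy ColE1/pMB1 origin, an ampicillin resistance gene (β-lactamase) with its own promoter, remnants of the lac promoter/operator region with a CAP binding site, a fragment of the pUC18/19 multiple cloning site, and small vestiges of rop, bom and lacI. The plasmid is propagated in *E. coli* under ampicillin selection. No worm selectable marker is recorded.

The payload is a reporter cassette rather than a gene of interest. The feature table identifies a coding region matching a constitutively fluorescent *Aequorea victoria* GFP variant published in 1997. The catalogue lists three accompanying modules: IVSA, ATG-SecSig and pes10. From general knowledge of the Fire vector series, IVSA is a synthetic intron placed to improve expression in worms. ATG-SecSig supplies a start codon plus a secretion signal, so the reporter should enter the secretory pathway. pes-10 is a minimal basal promoter commonly used to test candidate enhancer fragments. None of these three elements is annotated in the feature table, so their positions and order cannot be confirmed from the record. A short downstream match to *C. elegans* aex-5 is flagged only as a fragment, and its role, possibly as part of 3' flanking sequence, is not stated. The design suggests use for cloning regulatory fragments by restriction digestion to drive a secreted GFP reporter in transgenic worms, though the record itself states no purpose beyond empty backbone.
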