Features (pLannotate 1.2.2; 12 found; start..end, strand, type, name):
     24..47      -  misc_feature   MCS (fragment): pUC18/19 multiple cloning site
    563..1423    +  CDS            sg25: sg25 is a basic (constitutively fluorescent) green fluorescent protein published in 1997, derived from Aequorea victoria.
   2044..2196    +  CDS            aex-5 (fragment): AEX5_CAEEL - Also known as kpc-3 From Caenorhabditis elegans.
   2324..2359    +  CDS            rop (fragment): Rop protein, which maintains plasmids at low copy number; rop
   2461..2560    +  misc_feature   bom (fragment): basis of mobility region from pBR322
   2658..2762    +  promoter       AmpR promoter: bla
   2763..3623    +  CDS            AmpR: β-lactamase; bla; confers resistance to ampicillin, carbenicillin, and related antibiotics
   3794..4382    +  rep_origin     ori: high-copy-number ColE1/pMB1/pBR322/pUC origin of replication
   4565..4657    +  CDS            lacI (fragment): lac repressor; lacI; The lac repressor binds to the lac operator to inhibit transcription in E. coli. This inhibition can be relieved by adding lactose or isopropyl-β-D-thiogalactopyranoside (IPTG).
   4670..4691    +  protein_bind   CAP binding site: CAP binding activates transcription in the presence of cAMP. E. coli catabolite activator protein
   4706..4736    +  promoter       lac promoter: promoter for the E. coli lac operon
   4744..4760    +  protein_bind   lac operator: The lac repressor binds to the lac operator to inhibit transcription in E. coli. This inhibition can be relieved by adding lactose or isopropyl-β-D-thiogalactopyranoside (IPTG). lac repressor encoded by lacI
>Addgene plasmid #1511 | L2603 | depositor full sequence | sequence record 121 | Author sequence
AAGCTTGCATGCCTGCAGGCCTTGGTCGACTCTAGAGGATCCCCGGGGATTGGCCAAAGGACCCAAAGGT
ATGTTTCGAATGATACTAACATAACATAGAACATTTTCAGGAGGACCCTTGCTTGGCTAGCAAAAATGCA
TAAGGTTTTGCTGGCACTGTTCTTTATCTTTCTGGCACCAGCATCCGCACTGGCAGTCTCCGAACCGGCC
TGCAGGATCGATTTTTTGCAAATTACGAGCGTTGTAGGGGGCGGAGCGATAGGTCCTATAGGTTTTGGTA
TATCATCATTCATTCATTCATTGGTACATTCATTTACCCACCTTCCTCTTTCTGAGCTTCTCTGGAGTTC
TGTGCTTCCTTTTTCCCTTATCTTTATACTGTAATTTTTAACTTTCAGGCATTGATTGGATCCCCGGGAT
TGGCCAAAGGACCCAAAGGTATGTTTCGAATGATACTAACATAACATAGAACATTTTCAGGAGGACCCTT
GCTTGGAGGGTACCGAGCTCAGAAAAAATGACTGCTCCAAAGAAGAAGCGTAAGGTACCGGTAGAAAAAA
TGAGTAAAGGAGAAGAACTTTTCACTGGAGTTGTCCCAATTCTTGTTGAATTAGATGGTGATGTTAATGG
GCACAAATTTTCTGTCAGTGGAGAGGGTGAAGGTGATGCAACATACGGAAAACTTACCCTTAAATTTATT
TGCACTACTGGAAAACTACCTGTTCCATGGGTAAGTTTAAACATATATATACTAACTAACCCTGATTATT
TAAATTTTCAGCCAACACTTGTCACTACTTTCTGTTATGGTGTTCAATGCTTCTCGAGATACCCAGATCA
TATGAAACGGCATGACTTTTTCAAGAGTGCCATGCCCGAAGGTTATGTACAGGAAAGAACTATATTTTTC
AAAGATGACGGGAACTACAAGACACGTAAGTTTAAACAGTTCGGTACTAACTAACCATACATATTTAAAT
TTTCAGGTGCTGAAGTCAAGTTTGAAGGTGATACCCTTGTTAATAGAATCGAGTTAAAAGGTATTGATTT
TAAAGAAGATGGAAACATTCTTGGACACAAATTGGAATACAACTATAACTCACACAATGTATACATCATG
GCAGACAAACAAAAGAATGGAATCAAAGTTGTAAGTTTAAACATGATTTTACTAACTAACTAATCTGATT
TAAATTTTCAGAACTTCAAAATTAGACACAACATTGAAGATGGAAGCGTTCAACTAGCAGACCATTATCA
ACAAAATACTCCAATTGGCGATGGCCCTGTCCTTTTACCAGACAACCATTACCTGTCCACACAATCTGCC
CTTTCGAAAGATCCCAACGAAAAGAGAGACCACATGGTCCTTCTTGAGTTTGTAACAGCTGCTGGGATTA
CACATGGCATGGATGAACTATACAAATAGCATTCGTAGAATTCCAACTGAGCGCCGGTCGCTACCATTAC
CAACTTGTCTGGTGTCAAAAATAATAGGGGCCGCTGTCATCAGAGTAAGTTTAAACTGAGTTCTACTAAC
TAACGAGTAATATTTAAATTTTCAGCATCTCGCGCCCGTGCCTCTGACTTCTAAGTCCAATTACTCTTCA
ACATCCCTACATGCTCTTTCTCCCTGTGCTCCCACCCCCTATTTTTGTTATTATCAAAAAACTTCTCTTA
ATTTCTTTGTTTTTTAGCTTCTTTTAAGTCACCTCTAACAATGAAATTGTGTAGATTCAAAAATAGAATT
AATTCGTAATAAAAAGTCGAAAAAAATTGTGCTCCCTCCCCCCATTAATAATAATTCTATCCCAAAATCT
ACACAATGTTCTGTGTACACTTCTTATGTTTTTTACTTCTGATAAATTTTTTTGAAACATCATAGAAAAA
ACCGCACACAAAATACCTTATCATATGTTACGTTTCAGTTTATGACCGCAATTTTTATTTCTTCGCACGT
CTGGGCCTCTCATGACGTCAAATCATGCTCATCGTGAAAAAGTTTTGGAGTATTTTTGGAATTTTTCAAT
CAAGTGAAAGTTTATGAAATTAATTTTCCTGCTTTTGCTTTTTGGGGTTTCCCCTATTGTTTGTCAAGAT
TTCGAGGACGGCGTTTTTCTTGCTAAAATCACAAGTATTGATGAGCACGATGCAAGAAAGATCGGAAGAA
GGTTTGGGTTTGAGGCTCAGTGGAAGGTGAGTAGAAGTTGATAATTTGAAAGTGGAGTAGTGTCTATGGG
GTTTTTGCCTTAAATGACAGAATACATTCCCAATATACCAAACATAACTGTTTCCTACTAGTCGGCCGTA
CGGGCCCTTTCGTCTCGCGCGTTTCGGTGATGACGGTGAAAACCTCTGACACATGCAGCTCCCGGAGACG
GTCACAGCTTGTCTGTAAGCGGATGCCGGGAGCAGACAAGCCCGTCAGGGCGCGTCAGCGGGTGTTGGCG
GGTGTCGGGGCTGGCTTAACTATGCGGCATCAGAGCAGATTGTACTGAGAGTGCACCATATGCGGTGTGA
AATACCGCACAGATGCGTAAGGAGAAAATACCGCATCAGGCGGCCTTAAGGGCCTCGTGATACGCCTATT
TTTATAGGTTAATGTCATGATAATAATGGTTTCTTAGACGTCAGGTGGCACTTTTCGGGGAAATGTGCGC
GGAACCCCTATTTGTTTATTTTTCTAAATACATTCAAATATGTATCCGCTCATGAGACAATAACCCTGAT
AAATGCTTCAATAATATTGAAAAAGGAAGAGTATGAGTATTCAACATTTCCGTGTCGCCCTTATTCCCTT
TTTTGCGGCATTTTGCCTTCCTGTTTTTGCTCACCCAGAAACGCTGGTGAAAGTAAAAGATGCTGAAGAT
CAGTTGGGTGCACGAGTGGGTTACATCGAACTGGATCTCAACAGCGGTAAGATCCTTGAGAGTTTTCGCC
CCGAAGAACGTTTTCCAATGATGAGCACTTTTAAAGTTCTGCTATGTGGCGCGGTATTATCCCGTATTGA
CGCCGGGCAAGAGCAACTCGGTCGCCGCATACACTATTCTCAGAATGACTTGGTTGAGTACTCACCAGTC
ACAGAAAAGCATCTTACGGATGGCATGACAGTAAGAGAATTATGCAGTGCTGCCATAACCATGAGTGATA
ACACTGCGGCCAACTTACTTCTGACAACGATCGGAGGACCGAAGGAGCTAACCGCTTTTTTGCACAACAT
GGGGGATCATGTAACTCGCCTTGATCGTTGGGAACCGGAGCTGAATGAAGCCATACCAAACGACGAGCGT
GACACCACGATGCCTGTAGCAATGGCAACAACGTTGCGCAAACTATTAACTGGCGAACTACTTACTCTAG
CTTCCCGGCAACAATTAATAGACTGGATGGAGGCGGATAAAGTTGCAGGACCACTTCTGCGCTCGGCCCT
TCCGGCTGGCTGGTTTATTGCTGATAAATCTGGAGCCGGTGAGCGTGGGTCTCGCGGTATCATTGCAGCA
CTGGGGCCAGATGGTAAGCCCTCCCGTATCGTAGTTATCTACACGACGGGGAGTCAGGCAACTATGGATG
AACGAAATAGACAGATCGCTGAGATAGGTGCCTCACTGATTAAGCATTGGTAACTGTCAGACCAAGTTTA
CTCATATATACTTTAGATTGATTTAAAACTTCATTTTTAATTTAAAAGGATCTAGGTGAAGATCCTTTTT
GATAATCTCATGACCAAAATCCCTTAACGTGAGTTTTCGTTCCACTGAGCGTCAGACCCCGTAGAAAAGA
TCAAAGGATCTTCTTGAGATCCTTTTTTTCTGCGCGTAATCTGCTGCTTGCAAACAAAAAAACCACCGCT
ACCAGCGGTGGTTTGTTTGCCGGATCAAGAGCTACCAACTCTTTTTCCGAAGGTAACTGGCTTCAGCAGA
GCGCAGATACCAAATACTGTCCTTCTAGTGTAGCCGTAGTTAGGCCACCACTTCAAGAACTCTGTAGCAC
CGCCTACATACCTCGCTCTGCTAATCCTGTTACCAGTGGCTGCTGCCAGTGGCGATAAGTCGTGTCTTAC
CGGGTTGGACTCAAGACGATAGTTACCGGATAAGGCGCAGCGGTCGGGCTGAACGGGGGGTTCGTGCACA
CAGCCCAGCTTGGAGCGAACGACCTACACCGAACTGAGATACCTACAGCGTGAGCATTGAGAAAGCGCCA
CGCTTCCCGAAGGGAGAAAGGCGGACAGGTATCCGGTAAGCGGCAGGGTCGGAACAGGAGAGCGCACGAG
GGAGCTTCCAGGGGGAAACGCCTGGTATCTTTATAGTCCTGTCGGGTTTCGCCACCTCTGACTTGAGCGT
CGATTTTTGTGATGCTCGTCAGGGGGGCGGAGCCTATGGAAAAACGCCAGCAACGCGGCCTTTTTACGGT
TCCTGGCCTTTTGCTGGCCTTTTGCTCACATGTTCTTTCCTGCGTTATCCCCTGATTCTGTGGATAACCG
TATTACCGCCTTTGAGTGAGCTGATACCGCTCGCCGCAGCCGAACGACCGAGCGCAGCGAGTCAGTGAGC
GAGGAAGCGGAAGAGCGCCCAATACGCAAACCGCCTCTCCCCGCGCGTTGGCCGATTCATTAATGCAGCT
GGCACGACAGGTTTCCCGACTGGAAAGCGGGCAGTGAGCGCAACGCAATTAATGTGAGTTAGCTCACTCA
TTAGGCACCCCAGGCTTTACACTTTATGCTTCCGGCTCGTATGTTGTGTGGAATTGTGAGCGGATAACAA
TTTCACACAGGAAACAGCTATGACCATGATTACGCCAAGCTGTAAGTTTAAACATGATCTTACTAACTAA
CTATTCTCATTTAAATTTTCAGAGCTTAAAAATGGCTGAAATCACTCACAACGATGGATACGCTAACAAC
TTGGAAATGAAAT
