>Addgene plasmid #1511 | L2603 | addgene partial sequence | sequence record 16652 | 1511_m13reverse
GNNCTTACTAACTAACTATTCTCATTTAAATTTTCAGAGCTTAAAAATGGCTGANCCCACTCACAACGAT
GGATACGCTAACAACTTGGAAATGAAATAAGCTTGCATGCCTGCAGGCCTTGGTCGACTCTAGAGGATCC
CCGGGGATTGGCCAAAGGACCCAAAGGTATGTTTCGAATGATACTAACATAACATAGAACATTTTCAGGA
GGACCCTTGCTTGGCTAGCAAAAATGCATAAGGTTTTGCTGGCACTGTTCTTTATCTTTCTGGCACCAGC
ATCCGCACTGGCAGTCTCCGAACCGGCCTGCAGGTCGATTTTTTGCAAATTACGAGCGTTGTAGGGGGCG
GAGCGATAGGTCCTATAGGTTTTGGTATATCATCATTCATTCATTCATTGGTACATTCATTTACCCACCT
TCCTCTTTCTGAGCTTCTCTGGAGTTCTGTGCTTCCTTTTTCCCTTATCTTTATACTGTAATTTTTAACT
TTCAGGCATTGATTGGATCCCCGGGATTGGCCAAAGGACCCAAAGGTATGTTTCGAATGATACTAACATA
ACATAGAACATTTTCAGGAGGACCCTTGCTTGGAGGGTACCGAGCTCAGAAAAAATGACTGCTCCAAAGA
AGAAGCGTAAGGTACCGGTAGAAAAAATGAGTAAAGGAGAAGAACTTTTCACTGGAGTTGTCCCAATTCT
TGTTGAATTAGATGGTGATGTTAATGGGCACAAATTTTCTGTCAGTGGAGAGGGTGAAGGTGATGCAACA
TACGGAAAACTTACCCTTAAATTTATTTGCACTACTGGAAAACTACCTGTTCCATGGGTAAGTTTAAACA
TATATATACTAACTAACCCTGATTATTTAAATTTTCAGCCAACACTTGTCACTACTTTCTGTTATGGTGN
TCAATGCTTCTCGAGANACCCAGATCATATGAAACGGCATGACTTTTTCAAGAGNGCCATGCCCGAAGGN
TATGTACAGGAAAGAACTATATTTTTCAAAAATGACGGGANCTACAAAACACGTANGTTTAAACAGTCCG
GACTANCTANCNTACATATTTAANTTTCAGGGGCTGAAGTCANTTNGAAGGGANNCCTTGTNAAAAANCN
AGTAAANGNATGATTTNAAAAAAGGNAANTNCTGGACNNATTGGAAACNCTTACNCNNNAGGTTACCCTN
GGNAAAANAAAAAGGNACCAGGGGAGTTAACGGATTNCNCAACAANCGATNANTTCNANCCAAAAAACCN
CTGGANGNNGNTCNNCNAACATNAAAAACCCTNGGGGGCGNTTTNAAAAAAATGCCAANGGCTTAAANAA
